Addgene plasmid #128406: pCI118-SiT-Cas12a-[Ind]
Purpose: Inducible expression of both AsCas12a and CRISPR arrays on single transcripts
Depositing lab: Randall Platt. Depositing organization: ETH Zurich (Swiss Federal Institute of Technology). Publication: Multiplexed genome engineering by Cas12a and CRISPR arrays encoded on single transcripts. Campa CC, Weisbach NR, Santinha AJ, Incarnato D, Platt RJ. Nat Methods. 2019 Aug 12. pii: 10.1038/s41592-019-0508-6. doi: 10.1038/s41592-019-0508-6. PubMed 31406383.
Backbone
  Vector backbone: pAAV-MCS
  Backbone size w/o insert (bp): 4800
  Total vector size (bp): 9300
  Modifications to backbone: Tet inducible promoter
  Vector type: Mammalian Expression, AAV
Growth in bacteria
  Bacterial resistance: Ampicillin, 100 μg/mL
  Growth temperature: 37°C
  Growth strain: NEB Stable
  Copy number: Unknown
Gene/Insert
  Gene/Insert name: AsCas12a-Triplex (alt name: Cpf1)
  Insert size (bp): 4300
Resource information
  A portion of this plasmid was derived from a plasmid made by: Feng Zhang Lab (py108)
Terms and licenses: Academic/Nonprofit Terms; Industry Terms: Not Available to Industry
How to cite: pCI118-SiT-Cas12a-[Ind] was a gift from Randall Platt (Addgene plasmid # 128406 ; http://n2t.net/addgene:128406 ; RRID:Addgene_128406)
