[The description below was written by a language model from this plasmid's Addgene catalogue record and pLannotate feature annotations shown in this document.]
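Description:
pCI118-SiT-Cas12a-[Ind] is a roughly 9.3 kb mammalian expression plasmid for doxycycline/tetracycline-inducible expression of AsCas12a (Cpf1) together with a CRISPR array on a single transcript. The catalogue lists the backbone as pAAV-MCS and the vector type as AAV. The annotated feature table, however, shows no AAV inverted terminal repeats. It instead has the layout of a pcDNA-style plasmid: f1 ori, an SV40 promoter-driven neomycin resistance cassette with SV40 poly(A), and lac promoter/operator remnants. Its suitability for AAV packaging is therefore not supported by the annotation. Propagation in E. coli relies on a high-copy ColE1/pUC origin and ampicillin resistance (AmpR). The neo cassette would allow G418 selection of mammalian cells.

The payload is driven by a Tet-responsive tight TRE promoter, made up of tet operator repeats upstream of a minimal CMV promoter. It needs a tetracycline-controlled transactivator supplied in trans, as none is annotated on this plasmid. A T7 promoter lies just upstream of the coding region. The open reading frame encodes AsCpf1 from Acidaminococcus sp. BV3L6, fused at its C-terminus to a nucleoplasmin bipartite NLS and a 3xHA tag for nuclear targeting and detection, with a bGH polyadenylation signal further downstream. The insert name indicates a "Triplex" element after the coding sequence, presumably within the unannotated stretch between the HA tag and the poly(A) signal. In this single-transcript design, such an RNA-stabilising structure is meant to protect the Cas12a mRNA after Cas12a itself excises crRNAs from a 3' array. The record does not annotate any array or spacers, and several small annotated fragments (mBanana, KanR, lacI) are probably spurious matches. The construct is intended for inducible, multiplexed genome engineering.
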