Features (pLannotate 1.2.2; 24 found; start..end, strand, type, name):
     28..80      -  misc_feature   bom (fragment): basis of mobility region from pBR322
    170..189     +  enhancer       CMV enhancer (fragment): human cytomegalovirus immediate early enhancer
    190..213     +  CDS            mBanana (fragment): yellow monomeric derivative of DsRed fluorescent protein mammalian codon-optimized
    227..449     +  promoter       tight TRE promoter (fragment): Tet-responsive promoter PTight, consisting of seven tet operator sequences followed by the minimal CMV promoter
    237..255     +  protein_bind   tet operator: tetO; bacterial operator O2 for the tetR and tetA genes tetracycline repressor TetR
    493..511     +  promoter       T7 promoter: promoter for bacteriophage T7 RNA polymerase
    559..4479    +  CDS            AsCpf1: CRISPR-associated protein from Acidaminococcus sp. BV3L6 (Zetsche et al., 2015)
   4480..4527    +  CDS            nucleoplasmin NLS: bipartite nuclear localization signal from nucleoplasmin
   4534..4614    +  CDS            3xHA: three tandem HA epitope tags
   4730..4783    -  CDS            KanR (fragment): aminoglycoside phosphotransferase; aph(3')-Ia; confers resistance to kanamycin
   4923..5147    +  polyA_signal   bGH poly(A) signal: bovine growth hormone polyadenylation signal
   5151..5172    +  promoter       SV40 promoter (fragment): SV40 enhancer and early promoter
   5193..5621    +  rep_origin     f1 ori (sequence partly withheld): f1 bacteriophage origin of replication; arrow indicates direction of (+) strand synthesis
   5635..5964    +  promoter       SV40 promoter: SV40 enhancer and early promoter
   6031..6822    +  CDS            neo: KKA2_KLEPN - Also known as kan, nptII. Experimental evidence at protein level: Swiss-Prot protein existence level 1. Resistance to kanamycin, neomycin, paromomycin, ribostamycin, butirosin and gentamicin B. From Klebsiella pneumoniae.
   6846..7004    +  CDS            ble (fragment): BLE_KLEPN - Experimental evidence at protein level: Swiss-Prot protein existence level 1. Binding protein with a strong affinity to the bleomycin family of antibiotics. Binds to CL990; an antimitotic-antibiotic compound. From Klebsiella pneumoniae.
   6999..7120    +  polyA_signal   SV40 poly(A) signal: SV40 polyadenylation signal
   7193..7209    -  protein_bind   lac operator: The lac repressor binds to the lac operator to inhibit transcription in E. coli. This inhibition can be relieved by adding lactose or isopropyl-β-D-thiogalactopyranoside (IPTG). lac repressor encoded by lacI
   7217..7247    -  promoter       lac promoter: promoter for the E. coli lac operon
   7262..7283    -  protein_bind   CAP binding site: CAP binding activates transcription in the presence of cAMP. E. coli catabolite activator protein
   7296..7388    -  CDS            lacI (fragment): lac repressor; lacI; The lac repressor binds to the lac operator to inhibit transcription in E. coli. This inhibition can be relieved by adding lactose or isopropyl-β-D-thiogalactopyranoside (IPTG).
   7571..8159    -  rep_origin     ori: high-copy-number ColE1/pMB1/pBR322/pUC origin of replication
   8330..9190    -  CDS            AmpR: β-lactamase; bla; confers resistance to ampicillin, carbenicillin, and related antibiotics
   9191..9295    -  promoter       AmpR promoter: bla
>Addgene plasmid #128406 | pCI118-SiT-Cas12a-[Ind] | addgene full sequence | sequence record 258281 | Addgene NGS Result
GACGGATCGGGAGATCTCCCGATCCCCTATGGTGCACTCTCAGTACAATCTGCTCTGATGCCGCATAGTT
AAGCCAGTATCTGCTCCCTGCTTGTGTGTTGGAGGTCGCTGAGTAGTGCGCGAGCAAAATTTAAGCTACA
ACAAGGCAAGGCTTGACCGACTTCGCGTTGACATTGATTATTGACTAGTGGCATGGACGAGCTGTACAAG
TAGAGCGCTGCTAGCCTCGAGTTTACTCCCTATCAGTGATAGAGAACGTATGTCGAGTTTACTCCCTATC
AGTGATAGAGAACGTATGTCGAGTTTACTCCCTATCAGTGATAGAGAACGTATGTCGAGTTTATCCCTAT
CAGTGATAGAGAACGTATGTCGAGTTTACTCCCTATCAGTGATAGAGAACGTATGTCGAGGTAGGCGTGT
ACGGTGGGAGGCCTATATAAGCAGAGCTCTCTGGCTAACTAGAGAACCCACTGCTTACTGGCTTATCGAA
ATTAATACGACTCACTATAGGGAGACCCAAGCTGGCTAGCGTTTAAACTTAAGCTTGGTACCGCCACCAT
GACACAGTTCGAGGGCTTTACCAACCTGTATCAGGTGAGCAAGACACTGCGGTTTGAGCTGATCCCACAG
GGCAAGACCCTGAAGCACATCCAGGAGCAGGGCTTCATCGAGGAGGACAAGGCCCGCAATGATCACTACA
AGGAGCTGAAGCCCATCATCGATCGGATCTACAAGACCTATGCCGACCAGTGCCTGCAGCTGGTGCAGCT
GGATTGGGAGAACCTGAGCGCCGCCATCGACTCCTATAGAAAGGAGAAAACCGAGGAGACAAGGAACGCC
CTGATCGAGGAGCAGGCCACATATCGCAATGCCATCCACGACTACTTCATCGGCCGGACAGACAACCTGA
CCGATGCCATCAATAAGAGACACGCCGAGATCTACAAGGGCCTGTTCAAGGCCGAGCTGTTTAATGGCAA
GGTGCTGAAGCAGCTGGGCACCGTGACCACAACCGAGCACGAGAACGCCCTGCTGCGGAGCTTCGACAAG
TTTACAACCTACTTCTCCGGCTTTTATGAGAACAGGAAGAACGTGTTCAGCGCCGAGGATATCAGCACAG
CCATCCCACACCGCATCGTGCAGGACAACTTCCCCAAGTTTAAGGAGAATTGTCACATCTTCACACGCCT
GATCACCGCCGTGCCCAGCCTGCGGGAGCACTTTGAGAACGTGAAGAAGGCCATCGGCATCTTCGTGAGC
ACCTCCATCGAGGAGGTGTTTTCCTTCCCTTTTTATAACCAGCTGCTGACACAGACCCAGATCGACCTGT
ATAACCAGCTGCTGGGAGGAATCTCTCGGGAGGCAGGCACCGAGAAGATCAAGGGCCTGAACGAGGTGCT
GAATCTGGCCATCCAGAAGAATGATGAGACAGCCCACATCATCGCCTCCCTGCCACACAGATTCATCCCC
CTGTTTAAGCAGATCCTGTCCGATAGGAACACCCTGTCTTTCATCCTGGAGGAGTTTAAGAGCGACGAGG
AAGTGATCCAGTCCTTCTGCAAGTACAAGACACTGCTGAGAAACGAGAACGTGCTGGAGACAGCCGAGGC
CCTGTTTAACGAGCTGAACAGCATCGACCTGACACACATCTTCATCAGCCACAAGAAGCTGGAGACAATC
AGCAGCGCCCTGTGCGACCACTGGGATACACTGAGGAATGCCCTGTATGAGCGGAGAATCTCCGAGCTGA
CAGGCAAGATCACCAAGTCTGCCAAGGAGAAGGTGCAGCGCAGCCTGAAGCACGAGGATATCAACCTGCA
GGAGATCATCTCTGCCGCAGGCAAGGAGCTGAGCGAGGCCTTCAAGCAGAAAACCAGCGAGATCCTGTCC
CACGCACACGCCGCCCTGGATCAGCCACTGCCTACAACCCTGAAGAAGCAGGAGGAGAAGGAGATCCTGA
AGTCTCAGCTGGACAGCCTGCTGGGCCTGTACCACCTGCTGGACTGGTTTGCCGTGGATGAGTCCAACGA
GGTGGACCCCGAGTTCTCTGCCCGGCTGACCGGCATCAAGCTGGAGATGGAGCCTTCTCTGAGCTTCTAC
AACAAGGCCAGAAATTATGCCACCAAGAAGCCCTACTCCGTGGAGAAGTTCAAGCTGAACTTTCAGATGC
CTACACTGGCCTCTGGCTGGGACGTGAATAAGGAGAAGAACAATGGCGCCATCCTGTTTGTGAAGAACGG
CCTGTACTATCTGGGCATCATGCCAAAGCAGAAGGGCAGGTATAAGGCCCTGAGCTTCGAGCCCACAGAG
AAAACCAGCGAGGGCTTTGATAAGATGTACTATGACTACTTCCCTGATGCCGCCAAGATGATCCCAAAGT
GCAGCACCCAGCTGAAGGCCGTGACAGCCCACTTTCAGACCCACACAACCCCCATCCTGCTGTCCAACAA
TTTCATCGAGCCTCTGGAGATCACAAAGGAGATCTACGACCTGAACAATCCTGAGAAGGAGCCAAAGAAG
TTTCAGACAGCCTACGCCAAGAAAACCGGCGACCAGAAGGGCTACAGAGAGGCCCTGTGCAAGTGGATCG
ACTTCACAAGGGATTTTCTGTCCAAGTATACCAAGACAACCTCTATCGATCTGTCTAGCCTGCGGCCATC
CTCTCAGTATAAGGACCTGGGCGAGTACTATGCCGAGCTGAATCCCCTGCTGTACCACATCAGCTTCCAG
AGAATCGCCGAGAAGGAGATCATGGATGCCGTGGAGACAGGCAAGCTGTACCTGTTCCAGATCTATAACA
AGGACTTTGCCAAGGGCCACCACGGCAAGCCTAATCTGCACACACTGTATTGGACCGGCCTGTTTTCTCC
AGAGAACCTGGCCAAGACAAGCATCAAGCTGAATGGCCAGGCCGAGCTGTTCTACCGCCCTAAGTCCAGG
ATGAAGAGGATGGCACACCGGCTGGGAGAGAAGATGCTGAACAAGAAGCTGAAGGATCAGAAAACCCCAA
TCCCCGACACCCTGTACCAGGAGCTGTACGACTATGTGAATCACAGACTGTCCCACGACCTGTCTGATGA
GGCCAGGGCCCTGCTGCCCAACGTGATCACCAAGGAGGTGTCTCACGAGATCATCAAGGATAGGCGCTTT
ACCAGCGACAAGTTCTTTTTCCACGTGCCTATCACACTGAACTATCAGGCCGCCAATTCCCCATCTAAGT
TCAACCAGAGGGTGAATGCCTACCTGAAGGAGCACCCCGAGACACCTATCATCGGCATCGATCGGGGCGA
GAGAAACCTGATCTATATCACAGTGATCGACTCCACCGGCAAGATCCTGGAGCAGCGGAGCCTGAACACC
ATCCAGCAGTTTGATTACCAGAAGAAGCTGGACAACAGGGAGAAGGAGAGGGTGGCAGCAAGGCAGGCCT
GGTCTGTGGTGGGCACAATCAAGGATCTGAAGCAGGGCTATCTGAGCCAGGTCATCCACGAGATCGTGGA
CCTGATGATCCACTACCAGGCCGTGGTGGTGCTGGAGAACCTGAATTTCGGCTTTAAGAGCAAGAGGACC
GGCATCGCCGAGAAGGCCGTGTACCAGCAGTTCGAGAAGATGCTGATCGATAAGCTGAATTGCCTGGTGC
TGAAGGACTATCCAGCAGAGAAAGTGGGAGGCGTGCTGAACCCATACCAGCTGACAGACCAGTTCACCTC
CTTTGCCAAGATGGGCACCCAGTCTGGCTTCCTGTTTTACGTGCCTGCCCCATATACATCTAAGATCGAT
CCCCTGACCGGCTTCGTGGACCCCTTCGTGTGGAAAACCATCAAGAATCACGAGAGCCGCAAGCACTTCC
TGGAGGGCTTCGACTTTCTGCACTACGACGTGAAAACCGGCGACTTCATCCTGCACTTTAAGATGAACAG
AAATCTGTCCTTCCAGAGGGGCCTGCCCGGCTTTATGCCTGCATGGGATATCGTGTTCGAGAAGAACGAG
ACACAGTTTGACGCCAAGGGCACCCCTTTCATCGCCGGCAAGAGAATCGTGCCAGTGATCGAGAATCACA
GATTCACCGGCAGATACCGGGACCTGTATCCTGCCAACGAGCTGATCGCCCTGCTGGAGGAGAAGGGCAT
CGTGTTCAGGGATGGCTCCAACATCCTGCCAAAGCTGCTGGAGAATGACGATTCTCACGCCATCGACACC
ATGGTGGCCCTGATCCGCAGCGTGCTGCAGATGCGGAACTCCAATGCCGCCACAGGCGAGGACTATATCA
ACAGCCCCGTGCGCGATCTGAATGGCGTGTGCTTCGACTCCCGGTTTCAGAACCCAGAGTGGCCCATGGA
CGCCGATGCCAATGGCGCCTACCACATCGCCCTGAAGGGCCAGCTGCTGCTGAATCACCTGAAGGAGAGC
AAGGATCTGAAGCTGCAGAACGGCATCTCCAATCAGGACTGGCTGGCCTACATCCAGGAGCTGCGCAACA
AAAGGCCGGCGGCCACGAAAAAGGCCGGCCAGGCAAAAAAGAAAAAGGGATCCTACCCATACGATGTTCC
AGATTACGCTTATCCCTACGACGTGCCTGATTATGCATACCCATATGATGTCCCCGACTATGCCTAAGAA
TTCGATTCGTCAGTAGGGTTGTAAAGGTTTTTCTTTTCCTGAGAAAACAACCTTTTGTTTTCTCAGGTTT
TGCTTTTTGGCCTTTCCCTAGCTTTAAAAAAAAAAAAGCAAAACTCACCGAGGCAGTTCCATAGGATGGC
AAGATCCTGGTATTGGTCTGCGAAATTTCTACTCTTGTAGATGGAGACGCAAATTCTAATCCAGCTTCAA
CAGCTATTTCACAAGCTTTCATGATTTCTCGTCTCTAATTTCTACTCTTGTAGATTCTAGAGGGCCCGTT
TAAACCCGCTGATCAGCCTCGACTGTGCCTTCTAGTTGCCAGCCATCTGTTGTTTGCCCCTCCCCCGTGC
CTTCCTTGACCCTGGAAGGTGCCACTCCCACTGTCCTTTCCTAATAAAATGAGGAAATTGCATCGCATTG
TCTGAGTAGGTGTCATTCTATTCTGGGGGGTGGGGTGGGGCAGGACAGCAAGGGGGAGGATTGGGAAGAC
AATAGCAGGCATGCTGGGGATGCGGTGGGCTCTATGGCTTCTGAGGCGGAAAGAACCAGCTGGGGCTCTA
GGGGGTATCCCC
[124 nt withheld, positions 5193-5316]
C
[91 nt withheld, positions 5318-5408]
A
[49 nt withheld, positions 5410-5458]
CCTTTGACGTTGGAGTCCACGTTCTTT
[37 nt withheld, positions 5486-5522]
ACCCTATCTCGGTCTATTCTTTTGATTTATAAGGGATTTTGCCGATTTCGGCCTATTGGTTAAAAAATGA
GCTGATTTAACAAAAATTTAACGCGAATTAATTCTGTGGAATGTGTGTCAGTTAGGGTGTGGAAAGTCCC
CAGGCTCCCCAGCAGGCAGAAGTATGCAAAGCATGCATCTCAATTAGTCAGCAACCAGGTGTGGAAAGTC
CCCAGGCTCCCCAGCAGGCAGAAGTATGCAAAGCATGCATCTCAATTAGTCAGCAACCATAGTCCCGCCC
CTAACTCCGCCCATCCCGCCCCTAACTCCGCCCAGTTCCGCCCATTCTCCGCCCCATGGCTGACTAATTT
TTTTTATTTATGCAGAGGCCGAGGCCGCCTCTGCCTCTGAGCTATTCCAGAAGTAGTGAGGAGGCTTTTT
TGGAGGCCTAGGCTTTTGCAAAAAGCTCCCGGGAGCTTGTATATCCATTTTCGGATCTGATCAAGAGACA
GGATGAGGATCGTTTCGCATGATTGAACAAGATGGATTGCACGCAGGTTCTCCGGCCGCTTGGGTGGAGA
GGCTATTCGGCTATGACTGGGCACAACAGACAATCGGCTGCTCTGATGCCGCCGTGTTCCGGCTGTCAGC
GCAGGGGCGCCCGGTTCTTTTTGTCAAGACCGACCTGTCCGGTGCCCTGAATGAACTGCAGGACGAGGCA
GCGCGGCTATCGTGGCTGGCCACGACGGGCGTTCCTTGCGCAGCTGTGCTCGACGTTGTCACTGAAGCGG
GAAGGGACTGGCTGCTATTGGGCGAAGTGCCGGGGCAGGATCTCCTGTCATCTCACCTTGCTCCTGCCGA
GAAAGTATCCATCATGGCTGATGCAATGCGGCGGCTGCATACGCTTGATCCGGCTACCTGCCCATTCGAC
CACCAAGCGAAACATCGCATCGAGCGAGCACGTACTCGGATGGAAGCCGGTCTTGTCGATCAGGATGATC
TGGACGAAGAGCATCAGGGGCTCGCGCCAGCCGAACTGTTCGCCAGGCTCAAGGCGCGCATGCCCGACGG
CGAGGATCTCGTCGTGACCCATGGCGATGCCTGCTTGCCGAATATCATGGTGGAAAATGGCCGCTTTTCT
GGATTCATCGACTGTGGCCGGCTGGGTGTGGCGGACCGCTATCAGGACATAGCGTTGGCTACCCGTGATA
TTGCTGAAGAGCTTGGCGGCGAATGGGCTGACCGCTTCCTCGTGCTTTACGGTATCGCCGCTCCCGATTC
GCAGCGCATCGCCTTCTATCGCCTTCTTGACGAGTTCTTCTGAGCGGGACTCTGGGGTTCGAAATGACCG
ACCAAGCGACGCCCAACCTGCCATCACGAGATTTCGATTCCACCGCCGCCTTCTATGAAAGGTTGGGCTT
CGGAATCGTTTTCCGGGACGCCGGCTGGATGATCCTCCAGCGCGGGGATCTCATGCTGGAGTTCTTCGCC
CACCCCAACTTGTTTATTGCAGCTTATAATGGTTACAAATAAAGCAATAGCATCACAAATTTCACAAATA
AAGCATTTTTTTCACTGCATTCTAGTTGTGGTTTGTCCAAACTCATCAATGTATCTTATCATGTCTGTAT
ACCGTCGACCTCTAGCTAGAGCTTGGCGTAATCATGGTCATAGCTGTTTCCTGTGTGAAATTGTTATCCG
CTCACAATTCCACACAACATACGAGCCGGAAGCATAAAGTGTAAAGCCTGGGGTGCCTAATGAGTGAGCT
AACTCACATTAATTGCGTTGCGCTCACTGCCCGCTTTCCAGTCGGGAAACCTGTCGTGCCAGCTGCATTA
ATGAATCGGCCAACGCGCGGGGAGAGGCGGTTTGCGTATTGGGCGCTCTTCCGCTTCCTCGCTCACTGAC
TCGCTGCGCTCGGTCGTTCGGCTGCGGCGAGCGGTATCAGCTCACTCAAAGGCGGTAATACGGTTATCCA
CAGAATCAGGGGATAACGCAGGAAAGAACATGTGAGCAAAAGGCCAGCAAAAGGCCAGGAACCGTAAAAA
GGCCGCGTTGCTGGCGTTTTTCCATAGGCTCCGCCCCCCTGACGAGCATCACAAAAATCGACGCTCAAGT
CAGAGGTGGCGAAACCCGACAGGACTATAAAGATACCAGGCGTTTCCCCCTGGAAGCTCCCTCGTGCGCT
CTCCTGTTCCGACCCTGCCGCTTACCGGATACCTGTCCGCCTTTCTCCCTTCGGGAAGCGTGGCGCTTTC
TCATAGCTCACGCTGTAGGTATCTCAGTTCGGTGTAGGTCGTTCGCTCCAAGCTGGGCTGTGTGCACGAA
CCCCCCGTTCAGCCCGACCGCTGCGCCTTATCCGGTAACTATCGTCTTGAGTCCAACCCGGTAAGACACG
ACTTATCGCCACTGGCAGCAGCCACTGGTAACAGGATTAGCAGAGCGAGGTATGTAGGCGGTGCTACAGA
GTTCTTGAAGTGGTGGCCTAACTACGGCTACACTAGAAGAACAGTATTTGGTATCTGCGCTCTGCTGAAG
CCAGTTACCTTCGGAAAAAGAGTTGGTAGCTCTTGATCCGGCAAACAAACCACCGCTGGTAGCGGTGGTT
TTTTTGTTTGCAAGCAGCAGATTACGCGCAGAAAAAAAGGATCTCAAGAAGATCCTTTGATCTTTTCTAC
GGGGTCTGACGCTCAGTGGAACGAAAACTCACGTTAAGGGATTTTGGTCATGAGATTATCAAAAAGGATC
TTCACCTAGATCCTTTTAAATTAAAAATGAAGTTTTAAATCAATCTAAAGTATATATGAGTAAACTTGGT
CTGACAGTTACCAATGCTTAATCAGTGAGGCACCTATCTCAGCGATCTGTCTATTTCGTTCATCCATAGT
TGCCTGACTCCCCGTCGTGTAGATAACTACGATACGGGAGGGCTTACCATCTGGCCCCAGTGCTGCAATG
ATACCGCGAGACCCACGCTCACCGGCTCCAGATTTATCAGCAATAAACCAGCCAGCCGGAAGGGCCGAGC
GCAGAAGTGGTCCTGCAACTTTATCCGCCTCCATCCAGTCTATTAATTGTTGCCGGGAAGCTAGAGTAAG
TAGTTCGCCAGTTAATAGTTTGCGCAACGTTGTTGCCATTGCTACAGGCATCGTGGTGTCACGCTCGTCG
TTTGGTATGGCTTCATTCAGCTCCGGTTCCCAACGATCAAGGCGAGTTACATGATCCCCCATGTTGTGCA
AAAAAGCGGTTAGCTCCTTCGGTCCTCCGATCGTTGTCAGAAGTAAGTTGGCCGCAGTGTTATCACTCAT
GGTTATGGCAGCACTGCATAATTCTCTTACTGTCATGCCATCCGTAAGATGCTTTTCTGTGACTGGTGAG
TACTCAACCAAGTCATTCTGAGAATAGTGTATGCGGCGACCGAGTTGCTCTTGCCCGGCGTCAATACGGG
ATAATACCGCGCCACATAGCAGAACTTTAAAAGTGCTCATCATTGGAAAACGTTCTTCGGGGCGAAAACT
CTCAAGGATCTTACCGCTGTTGAGATCCAGTTCGATGTAACCCACTCGTGCACCCAACTGATCTTCAGCA
TCTTTTACTTTCACCAGCGTTTCTGGGTGAGCAAAAACAGGAAGGCAAAATGCCGCAAAAAAGGGAATAA
GGGCGACACGGAAATGTTGAATACTCATACTCTTCCTTTTTCAATATTATTGAAGCATTTATCAGGGTTA
TTGTCTCATGAGCGGATACATATTTGAATGTATTTAGAAAAATAAACAAATAGGGGTTCCGCGCACATTT
CCCCGAAAAGTGCCACCTGACGTC
